Addgene plasmid #141610: TFORF0412
Purpose: Lentiviral vector for overexpressing the CTCFL transcription factor ORF with a unique 24-bp barcode. Barcodes facilitate identification of transcription factors in pooled screens.
Depositing lab: Feng Zhang. Depositing organization: Broad Institute. Publication: A transcription factor atlas of directed differentiation. Joung J, Ma S, Tay T, Geiger-Schuller KR, Kirchgatterer PC, Verdine VK, Guo B, Arias-Garcia MA, Allen WE, Singh A, Kuksenko O, Abudayyeh OO, Gootenberg JS, Fu Z, Macrae RK, Buenrostro JD, Regev A, Zhang F. Cell. 2023 Jan 5;186(1):209-229.e26. doi: 10.1016/j.cell.2022.11.026. PubMed 36608654.
Backbone
  Vector backbone: pLX_TRC317
  Backbone manufacturer: Broad Institute Genetic Perturbation Platform
  Backbone size w/o insert (bp): 8264
  Vector type: Mammalian Expression, Lentiviral
  Selectable markers: Puromycin
Growth in bacteria
  Bacterial resistance: Ampicillin, 100 μg/mL
  Growth temperature: 37°C
  Growth strain: NEB Stable
  Copy number: High Copy
Gene/Insert
  Gene/Insert name: CTCFL
  Species: H. sapiens (human)
  Insert size (bp): 2099
  Entrez Gene: CTCFL (a.k.a. BORIS, CT27, CTCF-T, HMGB1L1, dJ579F20.2)
  Promoter: EF1a
  Cloning method: Unknown
  Sequencing primers: 5′ GGGTGGAGACTGAAGTTAGGCCAG; 3′ CACATAGCGTAAAAGGAGCAACATAG
Terms and licenses: Academic/Nonprofit Terms; Industry Terms: Not Available to Industry
Depositor comments: NM_001269044,ENST00000608440 . The transcription factor ORF portion of this plasmid was synthesized by Genewiz. Please test multiple small colonies in case of plasmid recombination. To make this collection available in a timely manner, a portion of this collection was not fully sequenced by Addgene. If an Addgene verified full plasmid sequence is not available, please contact us prior to placing an order to request the full sequence.
How to cite: TFORF0412 was a gift from Feng Zhang (Addgene plasmid # 141610 ; http://n2t.net/addgene:141610 ; RRID:Addgene_141610)
