[The description below was written by a language model from this plasmid's Addgene catalogue record and pLannotate feature annotations shown in this document.]
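Description:
TFORF0412 is a lentiviral mammalian expression plasmid built on the pLX_TRC317 backbone and designed to overexpress the human transcription factor CTCFL (also known as BORIS), a testis-specific DNA-binding protein involved in insulator function and imprinting control. It belongs to a barcoded transcription factor ORF collection: each member carries a unique 24-bp barcode so that individual factors can be identified by sequencing in pooled overexpression screens, such as those probing directed differentiation. The annotated sequence record is about 10.4 kb, consistent with the stated backbone and an insert of roughly 2.1 kb.

The viral cassette is a third-generation, self-inactivating design. An RSV promoter drives a truncated HIV-1 5' LTR, followed by the Ψ packaging signal, a gag fragment, the RRE for Rev-dependent nuclear export, and a cPPT/CTS element, and it ends in a ΔU3 3' LTR with an SV40 polyadenylation signal downstream. Within the LTRs, SV40 promoter sequences precede a puromycin N-acetyltransferase gene for selecting transduced cells, and a separate EF-1α promoter drives the CTCFL ORF. A WPRE downstream of the ORF enhances transcript stability and expression. The feature table annotates the final part of the insert region as a C9orf85 fragment and a short U6 promoter fragment. These are probably automated matches to isoform-specific or flanking sequence, and the barcode itself is not annotated. In bacteria the plasmid is maintained through a high-copy ColE1/pUC origin and ampicillin resistance, and an f1 origin is also present. The depositor notes a risk of recombination, as is common with LTR-containing plasmids.
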