Features (pLannotate 1.2.2; 32 found; start..end, strand, type, name):
      5..231     +  promoter       RSV promoter: Rous sarcoma virus enhancer/promoter
    232..412     +  LTR            5' LTR (truncated): truncated 5' long terminal repeat (LTR) from HIV-1
    459..584     +  misc_feature   HIV-1 Ψ: packaging signal of human immunodeficiency virus type 1
    568..931     +  CDS            HIV-1 gag (fragment): gag protein from human immunodeficiency virus 1; gag
   1077..1310    +  misc_feature   RRE: The Rev response element (RRE) of HIV-1 allows for Rev-dependent mRNA export from the nucleus to the cytoplasm.
   1687..1713    +  CDS            Rev (fragment): human immunodeficiency virus 1 (HIV-1) Rev protein; rev; enhances nuclear export of unspliced and incompletely spliced viral mRNAs
   1720..1743    +  promoter       SV40 promoter (fragment): SV40 early promoter
   1744..1815    +  promoter       SV40 promoter (fragment): SV40 enhancer and early promoter
   1839..1974    +  rep_origin     SV40 ori: SV40 origin of replication
   2020..2616    +  CDS            PuroR (fragment): puromycin N-acetyltransferase; pac from Streptomyces; confers resistance to puromycin
   2665..2782    +  misc_feature   cPPT/CTS: central polypurine tract and central termination sequence of HIV-1
   2847..2913    +  CDS            small t antigen (fragment): SV40 (simian virus 40) small t antigen
   2920..4098    +  promoter       EF-1α promoter: strong constitutive promoter for human elongation factor EF-1α
   4115..5953    +  CDS            CTCFL (fragment): CTCFL_HUMAN - Also known as BORIS. Experimental evidence at protein level: Swiss-Prot protein existence level 1. Testis-specific DNA binding protein responsible for insulator function, nuclear architecture and transcriptional control, which probably acts by recruiting epigenetic chromatin modifiers. Plays a key role in gene imprinting in male germline, by participating in the establishment of differential methylation at the IGF2/H19 imprinted control region (ICR). Directly binds the unmethylated H19 ICR and recruits the PRMT7 methyltransferase, leading to methylate histone H4 'Arg-3' to form H
   5954..6109    +  CDS            C9orf85 (fragment): CI085_HUMAN - Experimental evidence at protein level: Swiss-Prot protein existence level 1. From Homo sapiens (Human).
   6125..6178    +  promoter       U6 promoter (fragment): RNA polymerase III promoter for human U6 snRNA
   6220..6808    +  misc_feature   WPRE: woodchuck hepatitis virus posttranscriptional regulatory element
   6859..6878    +  misc_feature   cPPT/CTS (fragment): central polypurine tract and central termination sequence of HIV-1
   6880..7113    +  LTR            3' LTR (ΔU3): self-inactivating 3' long terminal repeat (LTR) from HIV-1
   7191..7312    +  polyA_signal   SV40 poly(A) signal: SV40 polyadenylation signal
   7352..7487    +  rep_origin     SV40 ori: SV40 origin of replication
   7508..7526    -  promoter       T7 promoter: promoter for bacteriophage T7 RNA polymerase
   7534..7689    +  CDS            lacZα (fragment): LacZα fragment of β-galactosidase; lacZ fragment
   7694..8122    +  rep_origin     f1 ori (sequence partly withheld): f1 bacteriophage origin of replication; arrow indicates direction of (+) strand synthesis
   8175..8279    +  promoter       AmpR promoter: bla
   8280..9140    +  CDS            AmpR: β-lactamase; bla; confers resistance to ampicillin, carbenicillin, and related antibiotics
   9311..9899    +  rep_origin     ori: high-copy-number ColE1/pMB1/pBR322/pUC origin of replication
  10082..10174   +  CDS            lacI (fragment): lac repressor; lacI; The lac repressor binds to the lac operator to inhibit transcription in E. coli. This inhibition can be relieved by adding lactose or isopropyl-β-D-thiogalactopyranoside (IPTG).
  10187..10208   +  protein_bind   CAP binding site: CAP binding activates transcription in the presence of cAMP. E. coli catabolite activator protein
  10223..10253   +  promoter       lac promoter: promoter for the E. coli lac operon
  10261..10277   +  protein_bind   lac operator: The lac repressor binds to the lac operator to inhibit transcription in E. coli. This inhibition can be relieved by adding lactose or isopropyl-β-D-thiogalactopyranoside (IPTG). lac repressor encoded by lacI
  10322..10340   +  promoter       T3 promoter: promoter for bacteriophage T3 RNA polymerase
>Addgene plasmid #141610 | TFORF0412 | addgene full sequence | sequence record 396097 | Addgene NGS Result
TTAATGTAGTCTTATGCAATACTCTTGTAGTCTTGCAACATGGTAACGATGAGTTAGCAACATGCCTTAC
AAGGAGAGAAAAAGCACCGTGCATGCCGATTGGTGGAAGTAAGGTGGTACGATCGTGCCTTATTAGGAAG
GCAACAGACGGGTCTGACATGGATTGGACGAACCACTGAATTGCCGCATTGCAGAGATATTGTATTTAAG
TGCCTAGCTCGATACATAAACGGGTCTCTCTGGTTAGACCAGATCTGAGCCTGGGAGCTCTCTGGCTAAC
TAGGGAACCCACTGCTTAAGCCTCAATAAAGCTTGCCTTGAGTGCTTCAAGTAGTGTGTGCCCGTCTGTT
GTGTGACTCTGGTAACTAGAGATCCCTCAGACCCTTTTAGTCAGTGTGGAAAATCTCTAGCAGTGGCGCC
CGAACAGGGACTTGAAAGCGAAAGGGAAACCAGAGGAGCTCTCTCGACGCAGGACTCGGCTTGCTGAAGC
GCGCACGGCAAGAGGCGAGGGGCGGCGACTGGTGAGTACGCCAAAAATTTTGACTAGCGGAGGCTAGAAG
GAGAGAGATGGGTGCGAGAGCGTCAGTATTAAGCGGGGGAGAATTAGATCGCGATGGGAAAAAATTCGGT
TAAGGCCAGGGGGAAAGAAAAAATATAAATTAAAACATATAGTATGGGCAAGCAGGGAGCTAGAACGATT
CGCAGTTAATCCTGGCCTGTTAGAAACATCAGAAGGCTGTAGACAAATACTGGGACAGCTACAACCATCC
CTTCAGACAGGATCAGAAGAACTTAGATCATTATATAATACAGTAGCAACCCTCTATTGTGTGCATCAAA
GGATAGAGATAAAAGACACCAAGGAAGCTTTAGACAAGATAGAGGAAGAGCAAAACAAAAGTAAGACCAC
CGCACAGCAAGCGGCCGCTGATCTTCAGACCTGGAGGAGGAGATATGAGGGACAATTGGAGAAGTGAATT
ATATAAATATAAAGTAGTAAAAATTGAACCATTAGGAGTAGCACCCACCAAGGCAAAGAGAAGAGTGGTG
CAGAGAGAAAAAAGAGCAGTGGGAATAGGAGCTTTGTTCCTTGGGTTCTTGGGAGCAGCAGGAAGCACTA
TGGGCGCAGCGTCAATGACGCTGACGGTACAGGCCAGACAATTATTGTCTGGTATAGTGCAGCAGCAGAA
CAATTTGCTGAGGGCTATTGAGGCGCAACAGCATCTGTTGCAACTCACAGTCTGGGGCATCAAGCAGCTC
CAGGCAAGAATCCTGGCTGTGGAAAGATACCTAAAGGATCAACAGCTCCTGGGGATTTGGGGTTGCTCTG
GAAAACTCATTTGCACCACTGCTGTGCCTTGGAATGCTAGTTGGAGTAATAAATCTCTGGAACAGATTTG
GAATCACACGACCTGGATGGAGTGGGACAGAGAAATTAACAATTACACAAGCTTAATACACTCCTTAATT
GAAGAATCGCAAAACCAGCAAGAAAAGAATGAACAAGAATTATTGGAATTAGATAAATGGGCAAGTTTGT
GGAATTGGTTTAACATAACAAATTGGCTGTGGTATATAAAATTATTCATAATGATAGTAGGAGGCTTGGT
AGGTTTAAGAATAGTTTTTGCTGTACTTTCTATAGTGAATAGAGTTAGGCAGGGATATTCACCATTATCG
TTTCAGACCCACCTCCCAACCCCGAGGGGACCCATGCATTGCATCTCAATTAGTCAGCAACCAGGTGTGG
AAAGTCCCCAGGCTCCCCAGCAGGCAGAAGTATGCAAAGCATGCGTCTCAATTAGTCAGCAACCATAGTC
CCGCCCCTAACTCCGCCCATCCCGCCCCTAACTCCGCCCAGTTCCGCCCATTCTCCGCCCCATGGCTGAC
TAATTTTTTTTATTTATGCAGAGGCCGAGGCCGCCTCGGCCTCTGAGCTATTCCAGAAGTAGTGAGGAGG
CTTTTTTGGAGGCCTAGGCTTTTGCAAAAAGCTTTCTAGAGGTACCACCGGAGCTTACCATGACCGAGTA
CAAGCCCACGGTGCGCCTCGCCACCCGCGACGACGTCCCCAGGGCCGTACGCACCCTCGCCGCCGCGTTC
GCCGACTACCCCGCCACGCGCCACACCGTCGATCCGGACCGCCACATCGAGCGGGTCACCGAGCTGCAAG
AACTCTTCCTCACGCGCGTCGGGCTCGACATCGGCAAGGTGTGGGTCGCGGACGACGGCGCCGCCGTGGC
GGTCTGGACCACGCCGGAGAGCGTCGAAGCGGGGGCGGTGTTCGCCGAGATCGGCCCGCGCATGGCCGAG
TTGAGCGGTTCCCGGCTGGCCGCGCAGCAACAGATGGAAGGCCTCCTGGCGCCGCACCGGCCCAAGGAGC
CCGCGTGGTTCCTGGCCACCGTCGGCGTCTCGCCCGACCACCAGGGCAAGGGTCTGGGCAGCGCCGTCGT
GCTCCCCGGAGTGGAGGCGGCCGAGCGCGCCGGGGTGCCCGCCTTCCTGGAGACCTCCGCGCCCCGCAAC
CTCCCCTTCTACGAGCGGCTCGGCTTCACCGTCACCGCCGACGTCGAGGTGCCCGAAGGACCGCGCACCT
GGTGCATGACCCGCAAGCCCGGTGCCAGTTAACGAATTCTAGATCTTGAGACAAATGGCAGTATTCATCC
ACAATTTTAAAAGAAAAGGGGGGATTGGGGGGTACAGTGCAGGGGAAAGAATAGTAGACATAATAGCAAC
AGACATACAAACTAAAGAATTACAAAAACAAATTACAAAAATTCAAAATTTTCGGGTTTATTACAGGGAC
AGCAGAGATCCACTTTGGCGCCGGCTCGAGGCCTGCAGGTGCAAAGATGGATAAAGTTTTAAACAGAGAG
GAATCTTTGCAGCTAATGGACCTTCTAGGTCTTGAAAGGAGTGGGAATTGGCTCCGGTGCCCGTCAGTGG
GCAGAGCGCACATCGCCCACAGTCCCCGAGAAGTTGGGGGGAGGGGTCGGCAATTGAACCGGTGCCTAGA
GAAGGTGGCGCGGGGTAAACTGGGAAAGTGATGTCGTGTACTGGCTCCGCCTTTTTCCCGAGGGTGGGGG
AGAACCGTATATAAGTGCAGTAGTCGCCGTGAACGTTCTTTTTCGCAACGGGTTTGCCGCCAGAACACAG
GTAAGTGCCGTGTGTGGTTCCCGCGGGCCTGGCCTCTTTACGGGTTATGGCCCTTGCGTGCCTTGAATTA
CTTCCACCTGGCTGCAGTACGTGATTCTTGATCCCGAGCTTCGGGTTGGAAGTGGGTGGGAGAGTTCGAG
GCCTTGCGCTTAAGGAGCCCCTTCGCCTCGTGCTTGAGTTGAGGCCTGGCCTGGGCGCTGGGGCCGCCGC
GTGCGAATCTGGTGGCACCTTCGCGCCTGTCTCGCTGCTTTCGATAAGTCTCTAGCCATTTAAAATTTTT
GATGACCTGCTGCGACGCTTTTTTTCTGGCAAGATAGTCTTGTAAATGCGGGCCAAGATCTGCACACTGG
TATTTCGGTTTTTGGGGCCGCGGGCGGCGACGGGGCCCGTGCGTCCCAGCGCACATGTTCGGCGAGGCGG
GGCCTGCGAGCGCGGCCACCGAGAATCGGACGGGGGTAGTCTCAAGCTGGCCGGCCTGCTCTGGTGCCTG
GCCTCGCGCCGCCGTGTATCGCCCCGCCCTGGGCGGCAAGGCTGGCCCGGTCGGCACCAGTTGCGTGAGC
GGAAAGATGGCCGCTTCCCGGCCCTGCTGCAGGGAGCTCAAAATGGAGGACGCGGCGCTCGGGAGAGCGG
GCGGGTGAGTCACCCACACAAAGGAAAAGGGCCTTTCCGTCCTCAGCCGTCGCTTCATGTGACTCCACGG
AGTACCGGGCGCCGTCCAGGCACCTCGATTAGTTCTCGAGCTTTTGGAGTACGTCGTCTTTAGGTTGGGG
GGAGGGGTTTTATGCGATGGAGTTTCCCCACACTGAGTGGGTGGAGACTGAAGTTAGGCCAGCTTGGCAC
TTGATGTAATTCTCCTTGGAATTTGCCCTTTTTGAGTTTGGATCTTGGTTCATTCTCAAGCCTCAGACAG
TGGTTCAAAGTTTTTTTCTTCCATTTCAGGTGTCGTGAGGCTAGCACCGCCACCATGGCAGCCACTGAGA
TCTCTGTCCTTTCTGAGCAATTCACCAAGATCAAAGAACTCGAGTTGATGCCGGAAAAAGGCCTGAAGGA
GGAGGAAAAAGACGGAGTGTGCAGAGAGAAAGACCATCGGAGCCCTAGTGAGTTGGAGGCCGAGCGTACC
TCTGGGGCCTTCCAGGACAGCGTCCTGGAGGAAGAAGTGGAGCTGGTGCTGGCCCCCTCGGAGGAGAGCG
AGAAGTACATCCTGACCCTGCAGACGGTGCACTTCACTTCTGAAGCTGTGGAGTTGCAGGATATGAGCTT
GCTGAGCATACAGCAGCAAGAAGGGGTGCAGGTGGTGGTGCAACAGCCTGGCCCTGGGTTGCTGTGGCTT
GAGGAAGGGCCCCGGCAGAGCCTGCAGCAGTGTGTGGCCATTAGTATCCAGCAAGAGCTGTACTCCCCGC
AAGAGATGGAGGTGTTGCAGTTCCACGCTCTAGAGGAGAATGTGATGGTGGCCAGTGAAGACAGTAAGTT
AGCGGTGAGCCTGGCTGAAACTACTGGACTGATCAAGCTCGAGGAAGAGCAGGAGAAGAACCAGTTATTG
GCTGAAAGAACAAAGGAGCAGCTCTTTTTTGTGGAAACAATGTCAGGAGATGAAAGAAGTGACGAAATTG
TTCTCACAGTTTCAAATTCAAATGTGGAAGAACAAGAGGATCAACCTACAGCTGGTCAAGCAGATGCTGA
AAAGGCCAAATCTACAAAAAATCAAAGAAAGACAAAGGGAGCAAAAGGAACCTTCCACTGTGATGTCTGC
ATGTTCACCTCTTCTAGAATGTCAAGTTTTAATCGTCATATGAAAACTCACACCAGTGAGAAGCCTCACC
TGTGTCACCTCTGCCTGAAAACCTTCCGTACGGTCACTCTGCTGCGGAACCATGTTAACACCCACACAGG
AACCAGGCCCTACAAGTGTAACGACTGCAACATGGCATTTGTCACCAGTGGAGAACTCGTCCGACACAGG
CGCTATAAACATACTCATGAGAAACCCTTTAAATGTTCCATGTGCAAGTATGCCAGTGTGGAGGCAAGTA
AATTGAAGCGCCATGTCCGATCCCACACTGGGGAGCGCCCCTTTCAGTGTTGCCAGTGCAGCTATGCCAG
CAGAGATACCTACAAGCTGAAACGCCACATGAGAACGCACTCAGGTGAGAAGCCTTACGAATGCCACATC
TGCCACACCCGCTTCACCCAGAGCGGGACCATGAAAATACATATTCTGCAGAAACACGGCGAAAATGTCC
CCAAATACCAGTGTCCCCATTGTGCCACCATCATTGCACGGAAAAGCGACCTACGTGTGCATATGCGCAA
CTTGCATGCTTACAGCGCTGCAGAGCTGAAATGCCGCTACTGTTCTGCTGTCTTCCATGAACGCTATGCC
CTCATTCAGCACCAGAAAACTCATAAGAATGAGAAGAGGTTCAAGTGCAAACACTGCAGTTATGCCTGCA
AGCAGGAACGTCATATGACCGCTCACATTCGTACCCACACTGGAGAGAAACCATTCACCTGCCTTTCTTG
CAATAAATGTTTCCGACAGAAGCAACTTCTAAACGCTCACTTCAGGAAATACCACGATGCAAATTTCATC
CCGACTGTTTACAAATGCTCCAAGTGTGGCAAAGGCTTTTCCCGCTGGATTAACCTGCACAGACATTCGG
AGAAGTGTGGATCAGGGGAAGCAAAGTCGGCTGCTTCAGGAAAGGGAAGAAGAACAAGAAAGAGGAAGCA
GACCATCCTGAAGGAAGCCACAAAGGGTCAGAAGGAAGCTGCGAAGGGATGGAAGGAAGCCGCGAACGGA
GACGGTGTGATCTCAGCTCACCGCAACCTCTGCCTCCTGGGTTCAAGTGATTCTCATGCCTCAGTCTCCG
GAGCTGGGATTACAGATGCCCGCCACCACGCCTGGCTAATTGTTCTATTATTTTTAGTAGAGATGGGGTT
TTACCATGTCTCTCACTCCTAGTAATGAACTAGTCCGTAACTTGAAAGTATTTCGATTTCTTGGCTTTAT
ATATCTTGTGGAAAGGACGACAAAGGGATACCAGTCACTCATCCACGCGTTAAGTCGACAATCAACCTCT
GGATTACAAAATTTGTGAAAGATTGACTGGTATTCTTAACTATGTTGCTCCTTTTACGCTATGTGGATAC
GCTGCTTTAATGCCTTTGTATCATGCTATTGCTTCCCGTATGGCTTTCATTTTCTCCTCCTTGTATAAAT
CCTGGTTGCTGTCTCTTTATGAGGAGTTGTGGCCCGTTGTCAGGCAACGTGGCGTGGTGTGCACTGTGTT
TGCTGACGCAACCCCCACTGGTTGGGGCATTGCCACCACCTGTCAGCTCCTTTCCGGGACTTTCGCTTTC
CCCCTCCCTATTGCCACGGCGGAACTCATCGCCGCCTGCCTTGCCCGCTGCTGGACAGGGGCTCGGCTGT
TGGGCACTGACAATTCCGTGGTGTTGTCGGGGAAATCATCGTCCTTTCCTTGGCTGCTCGCCTGTGTTGC
CACCTGGATTCTGCGCGGGACGTCCTTCTGCTACGTCCCTTCGGCCCTCAATCCAGCGGACCTTCCTTCC
CGCGGCCTGCTGCCGGCTCTGCGGCCTCTTCCGCGTCTTCGCCTTCGCCCTCAGACGAGTCGGATCTCCC
TTTGGGCCGCCTCCCCGCGTCGACTTTAAGACCAATGACTTACAAGGCAGCTGTAGATCTTAGCCACTTT
TTAAAAGAAAAGGGGGGACTGGAAGGGCTAATTCACTCCCAACGAAGACAAGATCTGCTTTTTGCTTGTA
CTGGGTCTCTCTGGTTAGACCAGATCTGAGCCTGGGAGCTCTCTGGCTAACTAGGGAACCCACTGCTTAA
GCCTCAATAAAGCTTGCCTTGAGTGCTTCAAGTAGTGTGTGCCCGTCTGTTGTGTGACTCTGGTAACTAG
AGATCCCTCAGACCCTTTTAGTCAGTGTGGAAAATCTCTAGCAGTACGTATAGTAGTTCATGTCATCTTA
TTATTCAGTATTTATAACTTGCAAAGAAATGAATATCAGAGAGTGAGAGGAACTTGTTTATTGCAGCTTA
TAATGGTTACAAATAAAGCAATAGCATCACAAATTTCACAAATAAAGCATTTTTTTCACTGCATTCTAGT
TGTGGTTTGTCCAAACTCATCAATGTATCTTATCATGTCTGGCTCTAGCTATCCCGCCCCTAACTCCGCC
CATCCCGCCCCTAACTCCGCCCAGTTCCGCCCATTCTCCGCCCCATGGCTGACTAATTTTTTTTATTTAT
GCAGAGGCCGAGGCCGCCTCGGCCTCTGAGCTATTCCAGAAGTAGTGAGGAGGCTTTTTTGGAGGCCTAG
GGACGTACCCAATTCGCCCTATAGTGAGTCGTATTACGCGCGCTCACTGGCCGTCGTTTTACAACGTCGT
GACTGGGAAAACCCTGGCGTTACCCAACTTAATCGCCTTGCAGCACATCCCCCTTTCGCCAGCTGGCGTA
ATAGCGAAGAGGCCCGCACCGATCGCCCTTCCCAACAGTTGCGCAGCCTGAATGGCGAATGGG
[124 nt withheld, positions 7694-7817]
C
[91 nt withheld, positions 7819-7909]
A
[49 nt withheld, positions 7911-7959]
CCTTTGACGTTGGAGTCCACGTTCTTT
[37 nt withheld, positions 7987-8023]
ACCCTATCTCGGTCTATTCTTTTGATTTATAAGGGATTTTGCCGATTTCGGCCTATTGGTTAAAAAATGA
GCTGATTTAACAAAAATTTAACGCGAATTTTAACAAAATATTAACGCTTACAATTTAGGTGGCACTTTTC
GGGGAAATGTGCGCGGAACCCCTATTTGTTTATTTTTCTAAATACATTCAAATATGTATCCGCTCATGAG
ACAATAACCCTGATAAATGCTTCAATAATATTGAAAAAGGAAGAGTATGAGTATTCAACATTTCCGTGTC
GCCCTTATTCCCTTTTTTGCGGCATTTTGCCTTCCTGTTTTTGCTCACCCAGAAACGCTGGTGAAAGTAA
AAGATGCTGAAGATCAGTTGGGTGCACGAGTGGGTTACATCGAACTGGATCTCAACAGCGGTAAGATCCT
TGAGAGTTTTCGCCCCGAAGAACGTTTTCCAATGATGAGCACTTTTAAAGTTCTGCTATGTGGCGCGGTA
TTATCCCGTATTGACGCCGGGCAAGAGCAACTCGGTCGCCGCATACACTATTCTCAGAATGACTTGGTTG
AGTACTCACCAGTCACAGAAAAGCATCTTACGGATGGCATGACAGTAAGAGAATTATGCAGTGCTGCCAT
AACCATGAGTGATAACACTGCGGCCAACTTACTTCTGACAACGATCGGAGGACCGAAGGAGCTAACCGCT
TTTTTGCACAACATGGGGGATCATGTAACTCGCCTTGATCGTTGGGAACCGGAGCTGAATGAAGCCATAC
CAAACGACGAGCGTGACACCACGATGCCTGTAGCAATGGCAACAACGTTGCGCAAACTATTAACTGGCGA
ACTACTTACTCTAGCTTCCCGGCAACAATTAATAGACTGGATGGAGGCGGATAAAGTTGCAGGACCACTT
CTGCGCTCGGCCCTTCCGGCTGGCTGGTTTATTGCTGATAAATCTGGAGCCGGTGAGCGTGGGTCTCGCG
GTATCATTGCAGCACTGGGGCCAGATGGTAAGCCCTCCCGTATCGTAGTTATCTACACGACGGGGAGTCA
GGCAACTATGGATGAACGAAATAGACAGATCGCTGAGATAGGTGCCTCACTGATTAAGCATTGGTAACTG
TCAGACCAAGTTTACTCATATATACTTTAGATTGATTTAAAACTTCATTTTTAATTTAAAAGGATCTAGG
TGAAGATCCTTTTTGATAATCTCATGACCAAAATCCCTTAACGTGAGTTTTCGTTCCACTGAGCGTCAGA
CCCCGTAGAAAAGATCAAAGGATCTTCTTGAGATCCTTTTTTTCTGCGCGTAATCTGCTGCTTGCAAACA
AAAAAACCACCGCTACCAGCGGTGGTTTGTTTGCCGGATCAAGAGCTACCAACTCTTTTTCCGAAGGTAA
CTGGCTTCAGCAGAGCGCAGATACCAAATACTGTTCTTCTAGTGTAGCCGTAGTTAGGCCACCACTTCAA
GAACTCTGTAGCACCGCCTACATACCTCGCTCTGCTAATCCTGTTACCAGTGGCTGCTGCCAGTGGCGAT
AAGTCGTGTCTTACCGGGTTGGACTCAAGACGATAGTTACCGGATAAGGCGCAGCGGTCGGGCTGAACGG
GGGGTTCGTGCACACAGCCCAGCTTGGAGCGAACGACCTACACCGAACTGAGATACCTACAGCGTGAGCT
ATGAGAAAGCGCCACGCTTCCCGAAGGGAGAAAGGCGGACAGGTATCCGGTAAGCGGCAGGGTCGGAACA
GGAGAGCGCACGAGGGAGCTTCCAGGGGGAAACGCCTGGTATCTTTATAGTCCTGTCGGGTTTCGCCACC
TCTGACTTGAGCGTCGATTTTTGTGATGCTCGTCAGGGGGGCGGAGCCTATGGAAAAACGCCAGCAACGC
GGCCTTTTTACGGTTCCTGGCCTTTTGCTGGCCTTTTGCTCACATGTTCTTTCCTGCGTTATCCCCTGAT
TCTGTGGATAACCGTATTACCGCCTTTGAGTGAGCTGATACCGCTCGCCGCAGCCGAACGACCGAGCGCA
GCGAGTCAGTGAGCGAGGAAGCGGAAGAGCGCCCAATACGCAAACCGCCTCTCCCCGCGCGTTGGCCGAT
TCATTAATGCAGCTGGCACGACAGGTTTCCCGACTGGAAAGCGGGCAGTGAGCGCAACGCAATTAATGTG
AGTTAGCTCACTCATTAGGCACCCCAGGCTTTACACTTTATGCTTCCGGCTCGTATGTTGTGTGGAATTG
TGAGCGGATAACAATTTCACACAGGAAACAGCTATGACCATGATTACGCCAAGCGCGCAATTAACCCTCA
CTAAAGGGAACAAAAGCTGGAGCTGCAAGC
