>Addgene plasmid #141610 | TFORF0412 | depositor partial sequence | sequence record 276967 | Insert
ACCGCCACCATGGCAGCCACTGAGATCTCTGTCCTTTCTGAGCAATTCACCAAGATCAAAGAACTCGAGT
TGATGCCGGAAAAAGGCCTGAAGGAGGAGGAAAAAGACGGAGTGTGCAGAGAGAAAGACCATCGGAGCCC
TAGTGAGTTGGAGGCCGAGCGTACCTCTGGGGCCTTCCAGGACAGCGTCCTGGAGGAAGAAGTGGAGCTG
GTGCTGGCCCCCTCGGAGGAGAGCGAGAAGTACATCCTGACCCTGCAGACGGTGCACTTCACTTCTGAAG
CTGTGGAGTTGCAGGATATGAGCTTGCTGAGCATACAGCAGCAAGAAGGGGTGCAGGTGGTGGTGCAACA
GCCTGGCCCTGGGTTGCTGTGGCTTGAGGAAGGGCCCCGGCAGAGCCTGCAGCAGTGTGTGGCCATTAGT
ATCCAGCAAGAGCTGTACTCCCCGCAAGAGATGGAGGTGTTGCAGTTCCACGCTCTAGAGGAGAATGTGA
TGGTGGCCAGTGAAGACAGTAAGTTAGCGGTGAGCCTGGCTGAAACTACTGGACTGATCAAGCTCGAGGA
AGAGCAGGAGAAGAACCAGTTATTGGCTGAAAGAACAAAGGAGCAGCTCTTTTTTGTGGAAACAATGTCA
GGAGATGAAAGAAGTGACGAAATTGTTCTCACAGTTTCAAATTCAAATGTGGAAGAACAAGAGGATCAAC
CTACAGCTGGTCAAGCAGATGCTGAAAAGGCCAAATCTACAAAAAATCAAAGAAAGACAAAGGGAGCAAA
AGGAACCTTCCACTGTGATGTCTGCATGTTCACCTCTTCTAGAATGTCAAGTTTTAATCGTCATATGAAA
ACTCACACCAGTGAGAAGCCTCACCTGTGTCACCTCTGCCTGAAAACCTTCCGTACGGTCACTCTGCTGC
GGAACCATGTTAACACCCACACAGGAACCAGGCCCTACAAGTGTAACGACTGCAACATGGCATTTGTCAC
CAGTGGAGAACTCGTCCGACACAGGCGCTATAAACATACTCATGAGAAACCCTTTAAATGTTCCATGTGC
AAGTATGCCAGTGTGGAGGCAAGTAAATTGAAGCGCCATGTCCGATCCCACACTGGGGAGCGCCCCTTTC
AGTGTTGCCAGTGCAGCTATGCCAGCAGAGATACCTACAAGCTGAAACGCCACATGAGAACGCACTCAGG
TGAGAAGCCTTACGAATGCCACATCTGCCACACCCGCTTCACCCAGAGCGGGACCATGAAAATACATATT
CTGCAGAAACACGGCGAAAATGTCCCCAAATACCAGTGTCCCCATTGTGCCACCATCATTGCACGGAAAA
GCGACCTACGTGTGCATATGCGCAACTTGCATGCTTACAGCGCTGCAGAGCTGAAATGCCGCTACTGTTC
TGCTGTCTTCCATGAACGCTATGCCCTCATTCAGCACCAGAAAACTCATAAGAATGAGAAGAGGTTCAAG
TGCAAACACTGCAGTTATGCCTGCAAGCAGGAACGTCATATGACCGCTCACATTCGTACCCACACTGGAG
AGAAACCATTCACCTGCCTTTCTTGCAATAAATGTTTCCGACAGAAGCAACTTCTAAACGCTCACTTCAG
GAAATACCACGATGCAAATTTCATCCCGACTGTTTACAAATGCTCCAAGTGTGGCAAAGGCTTTTCCCGC
TGGATTAACCTGCACAGACATTCGGAGAAGTGTGGATCAGGGGAAGCAAAGTCGGCTGCTTCAGGAAAGG
GAAGAAGAACAAGAAAGAGGAAGCAGACCATCCTGAAGGAAGCCACAAAGGGTCAGAAGGAAGCTGCGAA
GGGATGGAAGGAAGCCGCGAACGGAGACGGTGTGATCTCAGCTCACCGCAACCTCTGCCTCCTGGGTTCA
AGTGATTCTCATGCCTCAGTCTCCGGAGCTGGGATTACAGATGCCCGCCACCACGCCTGGCTAATTGTTC
TATTATTTTTAGTAGAGATGGGGTTTTACCATGTCTCTCACTCCTAGTAATGAACTAGTCCGTAACTTGA
AAGTATTTCGATTTCTTGGCTTTATATATCTTGTGGAAAGGACGACAAAGGGATACCAGTCACTCATCC
