>Addgene plasmid #141610 | TFORF0412 | depositor partial sequence | sequence record 276968 | Barcode
CAAAGGGATACCAGTCACTCATCC
